>Addgene plasmid #228929 | sg_Trp53_i3-ipUSEPR-TR657 | addgene full sequence | sequence record 457228 | Addgene NGS Result
GTCGACGGATCGGGAGATCTCCCGATCCCCTATGGTGCACTCTCAGTACAATCTGCTCTGATGCCGCATA
GTTAAGCCAGTATCTGCTCCCTGCTTGTGTGTTGGAGGTCGCTGAGTAGTGCGCGAGCAAAATTTAAGCT
ACAACAAGGCAAGGCTTGACCGACAATTGCATGAAGAATCTGCTTAGGGTTAGGCGTTTTGCGCTGCTTC
GCGATGTACGGGCCAGATATACGCGTTGACATTGATTATTGACTAGTTATTAATAGTAATCAATTACGGG
GTCATTAGTTCATAGCCCATATATGGAGTTCCGCGTTACATAACTTACGGTAAATGGCCCGCCTGGCTGA
CCGCCCAACGACCCCCGCCCATTGACGTCAATAATGACGTATGTTCCCATAGTAACGCCAATAGGGACTT
TCCATTGACGTCAATGGGTGGAGTATTTACGGTAAACTGCCCACTTGGCAGTACATCAAGTGTATCATAT
GCCAAGTACGCCCCCTATTGACGTCAATGACGGTAAATGGCCCGCCTGGCATTATGCCCAGTACATGACC
TTATGGGACTTTCCTACTTGGCAGTACATCTACGTATTAGTCATCGCTATTACCATGGTGATGCGGTTTT
GGCAGTACATCAATGGGCGTGGATAGCGGTTTGACTCACGGGGATTTCCAAGTCTCCACCCCATTGACGT
CAATGGGAGTTTGTTTTGGCACCAAAATCAACGGGACTTTCCAAAATGTCGTAACAACTCCGCCCCATTG
ACGCAAATGGGCGGTAGGCGTGTACGGTGGGAGGTCTATATAAGCAGCGCGTTTTGCCTGTACTGGGTCT
CTCTGGTTAGACCAGATCTGAGCCTGGGAGCTCTCTGGCTAACTAGGGAACCCACTGCTTAAGCCTCAAT
AAAGCTTGCCTTGAGTGCTTCAAGTAGTGTGTGCCCGTCTGTTGTGTGACTCTGGTAACTAGAGATCCCT
CAGACCCTTTTAGTCAGTGTGGAAAATCTCTAGCAGTGGCGCCCGAACAGGGACTTGAAAGCGAAAGGGA
AACCAGAGGAGCTCTCTCGACGCAGGACTCGGCTTGCTGAAGCGCGCACGGCAAGAGGCGAGGGGCGGCG
ACTGGTGAGTACGCCAAAAATTTTGACTAGCGGAGGCTAGAAGGAGAGAGATGGGTGCGAGAGCGTCAGT
ATTAAGCGGGGGAGAATTAGATCGCGATGGGAAAAAATTCGGTTAAGGCCAGGGGGAAAGAAAAAATATA
AATTAAAACATATAGTATGGGCAAGCAGGGAGCTAGAACGATTCGCAGTTAATCCTGGCCTGTTAGAAAC
ATCAGAAGGCTGTAGACAAATACTGGGACAGCTACAACCATCCCTTCAGACAGGATCAGAAGAACTTAGA
TCATTATATAATACAGTAGCAACCCTCTATTGTGTGCATCAAAGGATAGAGATAAAAGACACCAAGGAAG
CTTTAGACAAGATAGAGGAAGAGCAAAACAAAAGTAAGACCACCGCACAGCAAGCGGCCGGCCGCTGATC
TTCAGACCTGGAGGAGGAGATATGAGGGACAATTGGAGAAGTGAATTATATAAATATAAAGTAGTAAAAA
TTGAACCATTAGGAGTAGCACCCACCAAGGCAAAGAGAAGAGTGGTGCAGAGAGAAAAAAGAGCAGTGGG
AATAGGAGCTTTGTTCCTTGGGTTCTTGGGAGCAGCAGGAAGCACTATGGGCGCAGCGTCAATGACGCTG
ACGGTACAGGCCAGACAATTATTGTCTGGTATAGTGCAGCAGCAGAACAATTTGCTGAGGGCTATTGAGG
CGCAACAGCATCTGTTGCAACTCACAGTCTGGGGCATCAAGCAGCTCCAGGCAAGAATCCTGGCTGTGGA
AAGATACCTAAAGGATCAACAGCTCCTGGGGATTTGGGGTTGCTCTGGAAAACTCATTTGCACCACTGCT
GTGCCTTGGAATGCTAGTTGGAGTAATAAATCTCTGGAACAGATTTGGAATCACACGACCTGGATGGAGT
GGGACAGAGAAATTAACAATTACACAAGCTTAATACACTCCTTAATTGAAGAATCGCAAAACCAGCAAGA
AAAGAATGAACAAGAATTATTGGAATTAGATAAATGGGCAAGTTTGTGGAATTGGTTTAACATAACAAAT
TGGCTGTGGTATATAAAATTATTCATAATGATAGTAGGAGGCTTGGTAGGTTTAAGAATAGTTTTTGCTG
TACTTTCTATAGTGAATAGAGTTAGGCAGGGATATTCACCATTATCGTTTCAGACCCACCTCCCAACCCC
GAGGGGACCCGACAGGCCCGAAGGAATAGAAGAAGAAGGTGGAGAGAGAGACAGAGACAGATCCATTCGA
TTAGTGAACGGATCGGCACTGCGTGCGCCAATTCTGCAGACAAATGGCAGTATTCATCCACAATTTTAAA
AGAAAAGGGGGGATTGGGGGGTACAGTGCAGGGGAAAGAATAGTAGACATAATAGCAACAGACATACAAA
CTAAAGAATTACAAAAACAAATTACAAAAATTCAAAATTTTCGGGTTTATTACAGGGACAGCAGAGATCC
AGTTTGGTTAGTACCGGGCCCGGGTCGACTAGTGATCAGTGTGAGGGAGTGTAAAGCTGGTTTGAGGGCC
TATTTCCCATGATTCCTTCATATTTGCATATACGATACAAGGCTGTTAGAGAGATAATTAGAATTAATTT
GACTGTAAACACAAAGATATTAGTACAAAATACGTGACGTAGAAAGTAATAATTTCTTGGGTAGTTTGCA
GTTTTAAAATTATGTTTTAAAATGGACTATCATATGCTTACCGTAACTTGAAAGTATTTCGATTTCTTGG
CTTTATATATCTTGTGGAAAGGACGAAACACCGCAGTTCATTGGGACCATCCGTTTAAGAGCTATGCTGG
AAACAGCATAGCAAGTTTAAATAAGGCTAGTCCGTTATCAACTTGAAAAAGTGGCACCGAGTCGGTGCTT
TTTTAAACCGCTGTTCCTAGGAATCCCGAGGCCTTCGAGTGGCTCCGGTGCCCGTCAGTGGGCAGAGCGC
ACATCGCCCACAGTCCCCGAGAAGTTGGGGGGAGGGGTCGGCAATTGAACCGGTGCCTAGAGAAGGTGGC
GCGGGGTAAACTGGGAAAGTGATGTCGTGTACTGGCTCCGCCTTTTTCCCGAGGGTGGGGGAGAACCGTA
TATAAGTGCAGTAGTCGCCGTGAACGTTCTTTTTCGCAACGGGTTTGCCGCCAGAACACAGGTGTCGTGA
CGCGGGACCCGACATTAGCGCTACAGCTTAAGCGGGCCACCATGACCGAGTACAAGCCCACGGTGCGCCT
CGCCACCCGCGACGACGTCCCCAGGGCCGTACGCACCCTCGCCGCCGCGTTCGCCGACTACCCCGCCACG
CGCCACACCGTCGATCCGGACCGCCACATCGAGCGGGTCACCGAGCTGCAAGAACTCTTCCTCACGCGCG
TCGGGCTCGACATCGGCAAGGTGTGGGTCGCGGACGACGGCGCCGCCGTGGCGGTCTGGACCACGCCGGA
GAGCGTCGAAGCGGGGGCGGTGTTCGCCGAGATCGGCCCGCGCATGGCCGAGTTGAGCGGTTCCCGGCTG
GCCGCGCAGCAACAGATGGAAGGCCTCCTGGCGCCGCACCGGCCCAAGGAGCCCGCGTGGTTCCTGGCCA
CCGTCGGAGTCTCGCCCGACCACCAGGGCAAGGGTCTGGGCAGCGCCGTCGTGCTCCCCGGAGTGGAGGC
GGCCGAGCGCGCCGGGGTGCCCGCCTTCCTGGAGACCTCCGCGCCCCGCAACCTCCCCTTCTACGAGCGG
CTCGGCTTCACCGTCACCGCCGACGTCGAGGTGCCCGAAGGACCGCGCACCTGGTGCATGACCCGCAAGC
CCGGTGCCGCTAGCGGCAGCGGCGCCACCAACTTCAGCCTGCTGAAGCAGGCCGGCGACGTGGAGGAGAA
CCCCGGCCCCGGATCCATGAGCGAGCTGATCACCGAGAACATGCACATGAAGCTGTACATGGAGGGCACC
GTGAACAACCACCACTTCAAGTGCACATCCGAGGGCGAAGGCAAGCCCTACGAGGGCACCCAGACCCAGA
GAATCAAGGTGGTCGAGGGCGGCCCTCTCCCCTTCGCCTTCGACATCCTGGCTACCAGCTTCATGTACGG
CAGTCACACCTTCATCAACCACACCCAGGGCATCCCCGACTTCTGGAAGCAGTCCTTCCCTGAGGGCTTC
ACATGGGAGAGAGTCACCACATACGAAGACGGGGGCGTGCTGACCGCTACCCAGGACACCAGCCTCCAGG
ACGGCTGCCTCATCTACAACGTCAAGATCAGAGGGGTGAACTTCCCATCCAACGGCCCTGTGATGCAGAA
GAAAACACTCGGCTGGGAGGCCCACACCGAGATGCTGTACCCCGCTGACGGCGGCCTGGAAGGCAGAACC
GCGCTGGCCCTGAAGCTCGTGGGCGGGGGCCACCTGATCTGCAACTTCAAGACCACATACAGATCCAAGA
AACCCGCTAAGAACCTCAAGATGCCCGGCGTCTACTATGTGGACTACAGACTGGAAAGAATCAAGGAGGC
CGACAAAGAGACCTACGTCGAGCAGCACGAGGTGGCTGTGGCCAGATACTGCGACCTCCCTAGCAAACTG
GGGCACAAGCTTAATTAATCTAGACCGCGGCGCGCCCGATAATCAACCTCTGGATTACAAAATTTGTGAA
AGATTGACTGGTATTCTTAACTATGTTGCTCCTTTTACGCTATGTGGATACGCTGCTTTAATGCCTTTGT
ATCATGCTATTGCTTCCCGTATGGCTTTCATTTTCTCCTCCTTGTATAAATCCTGGTTGCTGTCTCTTTA
TGAGGAGTTGTGGCCCGTTGTCAGGCAACGTGGCGTGGTGTGCACTGTGTTTGCTGACGCAACCCCCACT
GGTTGGGGCATTGCCACCACCTGTCAGCTCCTTTCCGGGACTTTCGCTTTCCCCCTCCCTATTGCCACGG
CGGAACTCATCGCCGCCTGCCTTGCCCGCTGCTGGACAGGGGCTCGGCTGTTGGGCACTGACAATTCCGT
GGTGTTGTCGGGGAAATCATCGTCCTTTCCTTGGCTGCTCGCCTGTGTTGCCACCTGGATTCTGCGCGGG
ACGTCCTTCTGCTACGTCCCTTCGGCCCTCAATCCAGCGGACCTTCCTTCCCGCGGCCTGCTGCCGGCTC
TGCGGCCTCTTCCGCGTCTTCGCCTTCGCCCTCAGACGAGTCGGATCTCCCTTTGGGCCGCCTCCCCGCA
TCGATACCGTCGACCTCGATCGAGACCTAGAAAAACATGGAGCAATCACAAGTAGCAATACAGCAGCTAC
CAATGCTGATTGTGCCTGGCTAGAAGCACAAGAGGAGGAGGAGGTGGGTTTTCCAGTCACACCTCAGGTA
CCTTTAAGACCAATGACTTACAAGGCAGCTGTAGATCTTAGCCACTTTTTAAAAGAAAAGGGGGGACTGG
AAGGGCTAATTCACTCCCAACGAAGACAAGATATCCTTGATCTGTGGATCTACCACACACAAGGCTACTT
CCCTGATTGGCAGAACTACACACCAGGGCCAGGGATCAGATATCCACTGACCTTTGGATGGTGCTACAAG
CTAGTACCAGTTGAGCAAGAGAAGGTAGAAGAAGCCAATGAAGGAGAGAACACCCGCTTGTTACACCCTG
TGAGCCTGCATGGGATGGATGACCCGGAGAGAGAAGTATTAGAGTGGAGGTTTGACAGCCGCCTAGCATT
TCATCACATGGCCCGAGAGCTGCATCCGGACTGTACTGGGTCTCTCTGGTTAGACCAGATCTGAGCCTGG
GAGCTCTCTGGCTAACTAGGGAACCCACTGCTTAAGCCTCAATAAAGCTTGCCTTGAGTGCTTCAAGTAG
TGTGTGCCCGTCTGTTGTGTGACTCTGGTAACTAGAGATCCCTCAGACCCTTTTAGTCAGTGTGGAAAAT
CTCTAGCAGCATGTGAGCAAAAGGCCAGCAAAAGGCCAGGAACCGTAAAAAGGCCGCGTTGCTGGCGTTT
TTCCATAGGCTCCGCCCCCCTGACGAGCATCACAAAAATCGACGCTCAAGTCAGAGGTGGCGAAACCCGA
CAGGACTATAAAGATACCAGGCGTTTCCCCCTGGAAGCTCCCTCGTGCGCTCTCCTGTTCCGACCCTGCC
GCTTACCGGATACCTGTCCGCCTTTCTCCCTTCGGGAAGCGTGGCGCTTTCTCATAGCTCACGCTGTAGG
TATCTCAGTTCGGTGTAGGTCGTTCGCTCCAAGCTGGGCTGTGTGCACGAACCCCCCGTTCAGCCCGACC
GCTGCGCCTTATCCGGTAACTATCGTCTTGAGTCCAACCCGGTAAGACACGACTTATCGCCACTGGCAGC
AGCCACTGGTAACAGGATTAGCAGAGCGAGGTATGTAGGCGGTGCTACAGAGTTCTTGAAGTGGTGGCCT
AACTACGGCTACACTAGAAGAACAGTATTTGGTATCTGCGCTCTGCTGAAGCCAGTTACCTTCGGAAAAA
GAGTTGGTAGCTCTTGATCCGGCAAACAAACCACCGCTGGTAGCGGTGGTTTTTTTGTTTGCAAGCAGCA
GATTACGCGCAGAAAAAAAGGATCTCAAGAAGATCCTTTGATCTTTTCTACGGGGTCTGACGCTCAGTGG
AACGAAAACTCACGTTAAGGGATTTTGGTCATGAGATTATCAAAAAGGATCTTCACCTAGATCCTTTTAA
ATTAAAAATGAAGTTTTAAATCAATCTAAAGTATATATGAGTAAACTTGGTCTGACAGTTACCAATGCTT
AATCAGTGAGGCACCTATCTCAGCGATCTGTCTATTTCGTTCATCCATAGTTGCCTGACTCCCCGTCGTG
TAGATAACTACGATACGGGAGGGCTTACCATCTGGCCCCAGTGCTGCAATGATACCGCGAGACCCACGCT
CACCGGCTCCAGATTTATCAGCAATAAACCAGCCAGCCGGAAGGGCCGAGCGCAGAAGTGGTCCTGCAAC
TTTATCCGCCTCCATCCAGTCTATTAATTGTTGCCGGGAAGCTAGAGTAAGTAGTTCGCCAGTTAATAGT
TTGCGCAACGTTGTTGCCATTGCTACAGGCATCGTGGTGTCACGCTCGTCGTTTGGTATGGCTTCATTCA
GCTCCGGTTCCCAACGATCAAGGCGAGTTACATGATCCCCCATGTTGTGCAAAAAAGCGGTTAGCTCCTT
CGGTCCTCCGATCGTTGTCAGAAGTAAGTTGGCCGCAGTGTTATCACTCATGGTTATGGCAGCACTGCAT
AATTCTCTTACTGTCATGCCATCCGTAAGATGCTTTTCTGTGACTGGTGAGTACTCAACCAAGTCATTCT
GAGAATAGTGTATGCGGCGACCGAGTTGCTCTTGCCCGGCGTCAATACGGGATAATACCGCGCCACATAG
CAGAACTTTAAAAGTGCTCATCATTGGAAAACGTTCTTCGGGGCGAAAACTCTCAAGGATCTTACCGCTG
TTGAGATCCAGTTCGATGTAACCCACTCGTGCACCCAACTGATCTTCAGCATCTTTTACTTTCACCAGCG
TTTCTGGGTGAGCAAAAACAGGAAGGCAAAATGCCGCAAAAAAGGGAATAAGGGCGACACGGAAATGTTG
AATACTCATACTCTTCCTTTTTCAATATTATTGAAGCATTTATCAGGGTTATTGTCTCATGAGCGGATAC
ATATTTGAATGTATTTAGAAAAATAAACAAATAGGGGTTCCGCGCACATTTCCCCGAAAAGTGCCACCTG
AC
Features (pLannotate 1.2.2; 21 found; start..end, strand, type, name):
     31..83      -  misc_feature   bom (fragment): basis of mobility region from pBR322
    238..617     +  enhancer       CMV enhancer: human cytomegalovirus immediate early enhancer
    618..817     +  promoter       CMV promoter: human cytomegalovirus (CMV) immediate early promoter
    835..1015    +  LTR            5' LTR (truncated): truncated 5' long terminal repeat (LTR) from HIV-1
   1062..1187    +  misc_feature   HIV-1 Ψ: packaging signal of human immunodeficiency virus type 1
   1171..1509    +  CDS            HIV-1 gag (fragment): gag protein from human immunodeficiency virus 1; gag
   1684..1917    +  misc_feature   RRE: The Rev response element (RRE) of HIV-1 allows for Rev-dependent mRNA export from the nucleus to the cytoplasm.
   2294..2394    +  CDS            Rev (fragment): human immunodeficiency virus 1 (HIV-1) Rev protein; rev; enhances nuclear export of unspliced and incompletely spliced viral mRNAs
   2444..2561    +  misc_feature   cPPT/CTS: central polypurine tract and central termination sequence of HIV-1
   2654..2894    +  promoter       U6 promoter: RNA polymerase III promoter for human U6 snRNA
   2941..3008    +  misc_RNA       tracrRNA (fragment): trans-activating CRISPR RNA for the Streptococcus pyogenes CRISPR/Cas9 system
   3070..3281    +  promoter       EF-1α core promoter: core promoter for human elongation factor EF-1α
   3332..3928    +  CDS            PuroR (fragment): puromycin N-acetyltransferase; pac from Streptomyces; confers resistance to puromycin
   4007..4708    +  CDS            TagRFP657: far-red monomeric fluorescent protein with an emission peak at 657 nm (Morozova et al., 2010) derived from mKate
   4731..5319    +  misc_feature   WPRE: woodchuck hepatitis virus posttranscriptional regulatory element
   5320..5339    +  misc_feature   MCS (fragment): pBluescript multiple cloning site
   5341..5841    +  CDS            nef (fragment): NEF_HV1LA - Experimental evidence at protein level: Swiss-Prot protein existence level 1. Extracellular Nef protein targets CD4(+) T-lymphocytes for apoptosis by interacting with CXCR4 surface receptors. From Human immunodeficiency virus type 1 group M subtype B (isolate Lai) (HIV-1).
   5848..6028    +  LTR            5' LTR (truncated): truncated 5' long terminal repeat (LTR) from HIV-1
   6090..6678    -  rep_origin     ori: high-copy-number ColE1/pMB1/pBR322/pUC origin of replication
   6849..7709    -  CDS            AmpR: β-lactamase; bla; confers resistance to ampicillin, carbenicillin, and related antibiotics
   7710..7814    -  promoter       AmpR promoter: bla
