[The description below was written by a language model from this plasmid's Addgene catalogue record and pLannotate feature annotations shown in this document.]
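Description:
sg_Trp53_i3-ipUSEPR-TR657 is a lentiviral single-guide RNA expression plasmid built on the ipUSEPR-TR657 backbone, carrying a guide directed against mouse Trp53 (p53). It is propagated in bacteria through a high-copy ColE1/pUC-type origin with ampicillin selection from the bla gene and its own promoter. The viral portion has the layout of a Tat-independent HIV-1 transfer vector: a CMV enhancer/promoter drives a truncated 5' LTR to produce the genomic RNA, followed by the Ψ packaging signal with an adjoining gag fragment, the Rev response element for Rev-dependent nuclear export, and the cPPT/CTS. A WPRE sits downstream of the payload to boost transcript expression, and a nef fragment and a second truncated LTR close the proviral region. No packaging or envelope functions are annotated, so these must be supplied in trans.

The payload consists of two units. A human U6 RNA polymerase III promoter transcribes the Trp53-targeting spacer fused to a Streptococcus pyogenes Cas9 guide scaffold (annotated as a tracrRNA fragment). Downstream, an EF-1α core promoter drives a puromycin N-acetyltransferase coding sequence followed by the far-red fluorescent protein TagRFP657, so transduced cells can be both drug-selected and tracked or sorted by fluorescence. The element linking the two reading frames is not annotated. No Cas9 is encoded, so the nuclease must be provided separately in the target cells. The stated purpose is knockdown of Trp53 in mammalian cells, and the associated work concerns interactions between nonsense-mediated decay and TRP53 in neural progenitor maintenance and brain size. The record does not explain what "i3" in the name refers to.
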