Addgene plasmid #228929: sg_Trp53_i3-ipUSEPR-TR657
Purpose: Knockdown of Trp53 in mammalian cells
Depositing lab: Sika Zheng. Depositing organization: University of California, Riverside. Publication: Epistatic interactions between NMD and TRP53 control progenitor cell maintenance and brain size. Lin L, Zhao J, Kubota N, Li Z, Lam YL, Nguyen LP, Yang L, Pokharel SP, Blue SM, Yee BA, Chen R, Yeo GW, Chen CW, Chen L, Zheng S. Neuron. 2024 Jul 3;112(13):2157-2176.e12. doi: 10.1016/j.neuron.2024.04.006. Epub 2024 May 1. PubMed 38697111.
Backbone
  Vector backbone: sgTR657_ipUSEPR
  Vector type: Lentiviral
Growth in bacteria
  Bacterial resistance: Ampicillin, 100 μg/mL
  Growth temperature: 37°C
  Growth strain: NEB Stable
  Copy number: Unknown
Gene/Insert
  Gene/Insert name: sg_Trp53_i3
  gRNA/shRNA sequence: GCAGTTCATTGGGACCATCC
  Species: M. musculus (mouse)
  Entrez Gene: Trp53 (a.k.a. Tp53, bbl, bfy, bhy, p44, p53)
Terms and licenses: Academic/Nonprofit Terms; Industry Terms: Not Available to Industry
How to cite: sg_Trp53_i3-ipUSEPR-TR657 was a gift from Sika Zheng (Addgene plasmid # 228929 ; http://n2t.net/addgene:228929 ; RRID:Addgene_228929)
